Addgene plasmid #143322: TFORF1825
Purpose: Lentiviral vector for overexpressing transcription factor ORFs with unique 24-bp barcodes. Barcodes facilitate identification of transcription factors in pooled screens.
Depositing lab: Feng Zhang. Depositing organization: Broad Institute. Publication: A transcription factor atlas of directed differentiation. Joung J, Ma S, Tay T, Geiger-Schuller KR, Kirchgatterer PC, Verdine VK, Guo B, Arias-Garcia MA, Allen WE, Singh A, Kuksenko O, Abudayyeh OO, Gootenberg JS, Fu Z, Macrae RK, Buenrostro JD, Regev A, Zhang F. Cell. 2023 Jan 5;186(1):209-229.e26. doi: 10.1016/j.cell.2022.11.026. PubMed 36608654.
Backbone
  Vector backbone: pLX_TRC317
  Backbone manufacturer: Broad Institute Genetic Perturbation Platform
  Backbone size w/o insert (bp): 8264
  Vector type: Mammalian Expression, Lentiviral
  Selectable markers: Puromycin
Growth in bacteria
  Bacterial resistance: Ampicillin, 100 μg/mL
  Growth temperature: 37°C
  Growth strain: NEB Stable
  Copy number: High Copy
Gene/Insert
  Gene/Insert name: ARNT
  Species: H. sapiens (human)
  Insert size (bp): 2426
  Entrez Gene: ARNT (a.k.a. ARNT1, HIF-1-beta, HIF-1beta, HIF1-beta, HIF1B, HIF1BETA, TANGO, bHLHe2)
  Promoter: EF1a
  Cloning method: Unknown
  Sequencing primers: 5′ GGGTGGAGACTGAAGTTAGGCCAG; 3′ CACATAGCGTAAAAGGAGCAACATAG
Terms and licenses: Academic/Nonprofit Terms; Industry Terms: Not Available to Industry
Depositor comments: NM_178427,ENST00000505755 . The transcription factor ORF portion of this plasmid was synthesized by Genewiz. Please test multiple small colonies in case of plasmid recombination. To make this collection available in a timely manner, a portion of this collection was not fully sequenced by Addgene. If an Addgene verified full plasmid sequence is not available, please contact us prior to placing an order to request the full sequence.
How to cite: TFORF1825 was a gift from Feng Zhang (Addgene plasmid # 143322 ; http://n2t.net/addgene:143322 ; RRID:Addgene_143322)
