[The description below was written by a language model from this plasmid's Addgene catalogue record and pLannotate feature annotations shown in this document.]
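Description:
TFORF1825 is a lentiviral mammalian expression plasmid built on the pLX_TRC317 backbone and carrying the human ARNT open reading frame (aryl hydrocarbon receptor nuclear translocator, also known as HIF-1β). It belongs to a barcoded transcription factor ORF collection. It is propagated in E. coli through a high-copy ColE1/pUC-type origin with ampicillin selection via β-lactamase. An f1 origin and remnants of a lac/lacZα cloning region, with flanking T3 and T7 promoters, are also present in the bacterial backbone. The depositor notes that the plasmid can recombine, a common issue with LTR-containing vectors.

The viral portion has a third-generation, self-inactivating layout. An RSV promoter fused to a truncated HIV-1 5' LTR drives genomic RNA production in packaging cells. It is followed by the Ψ packaging signal with a gag fragment, the Rev response element for nuclear export, and a ΔU3 3' LTR that silences LTR promoter activity after integration. An SV40 poly(A) signal lies downstream.

Between the LTRs are two expression units. An SV40 early promoter drives puromycin N-acetyltransferase for selecting transduced cells. After a cPPT/CTS element that aids nuclear import, a strong constitutive EF-1α promoter drives ARNT. A WPRE downstream of the ORF enhances transcript stability and expression.

According to the record, each construct carries a unique 24-bp barcode, though this is not annotated separately in the feature table. The short U6-like fragment annotated between the ORF and WPRE is probably just a partial match. The vector is intended for stable overexpression of ARNT, particularly in pooled screens where barcodes identify which transcription factor each cell received, as in directed differentiation studies.
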