Features (pLannotate 1.2.2; 31 found; start..end, strand, type, name):
      5..231     +  promoter       RSV promoter: Rous sarcoma virus enhancer/promoter
    232..412     +  LTR            5' LTR (truncated): truncated 5' long terminal repeat (LTR) from HIV-1
    459..584     +  misc_feature   HIV-1 Ψ: packaging signal of human immunodeficiency virus type 1
    568..931     +  CDS            HIV-1 gag (fragment): gag protein from human immunodeficiency virus 1; gag
   1077..1310    +  misc_feature   RRE: The Rev response element (RRE) of HIV-1 allows for Rev-dependent mRNA export from the nucleus to the cytoplasm.
   1687..1713    +  CDS            Rev (fragment): human immunodeficiency virus 1 (HIV-1) Rev protein; rev; enhances nuclear export of unspliced and incompletely spliced viral mRNAs
   1720..1743    +  promoter       SV40 promoter (fragment): SV40 early promoter
   1744..1815    +  promoter       SV40 promoter (fragment): SV40 enhancer and early promoter
   1839..1974    +  rep_origin     SV40 ori: SV40 origin of replication
   2020..2616    +  CDS            PuroR (fragment): puromycin N-acetyltransferase; pac from Streptomyces; confers resistance to puromycin
   2665..2782    +  misc_feature   cPPT/CTS: central polypurine tract and central termination sequence of HIV-1
   2847..2913    +  CDS            small t antigen (fragment): SV40 (simian virus 40) small t antigen
   2920..4098    +  promoter       EF-1α promoter: strong constitutive promoter for human elongation factor EF-1α
   4115..6436    +  CDS            ARNT: ARNT_HUMAN - Also known as BHLHE2. Experimental evidence at protein level: Swiss-Prot protein existence level 1. Required for activity of the Ah (dioxin) receptor. This protein is required for the ligand-binding subunit to translocate from the cytosol to the nucleus after ligand binding. The complex then initiates transcription of genes involved in the activation of PAH procarcinogens. The heterodimer binds to core DNA sequence 5'-TACGTG-3' within the hypoxia response element (HRE) of target gene promoters and functions as a transcriptional regulator of the adaptive response to hypoxia (By sim
   6452..6505    +  promoter       U6 promoter (fragment): RNA polymerase III promoter for human U6 snRNA
   6547..7135    +  misc_feature   WPRE: woodchuck hepatitis virus posttranscriptional regulatory element
   7186..7205    +  misc_feature   cPPT/CTS (fragment): central polypurine tract and central termination sequence of HIV-1
   7207..7440    +  LTR            3' LTR (ΔU3): self-inactivating 3' long terminal repeat (LTR) from HIV-1
   7518..7639    +  polyA_signal   SV40 poly(A) signal: SV40 polyadenylation signal
   7679..7814    +  rep_origin     SV40 ori: SV40 origin of replication
   7835..7853    -  promoter       T7 promoter: promoter for bacteriophage T7 RNA polymerase
   7861..8016    +  CDS            lacZα (fragment): LacZα fragment of β-galactosidase; lacZ fragment
   8021..8449    +  rep_origin     f1 ori (sequence partly withheld): f1 bacteriophage origin of replication; arrow indicates direction of (+) strand synthesis
   8502..8606    +  promoter       AmpR promoter: bla
   8607..9467    +  CDS            AmpR: β-lactamase; bla; confers resistance to ampicillin, carbenicillin, and related antibiotics
   9638..10226   +  rep_origin     ori: high-copy-number ColE1/pMB1/pBR322/pUC origin of replication
  10409..10501   +  CDS            lacI (fragment): lac repressor; lacI; The lac repressor binds to the lac operator to inhibit transcription in E. coli. This inhibition can be relieved by adding lactose or isopropyl-β-D-thiogalactopyranoside (IPTG).
  10514..10535   +  protein_bind   CAP binding site: CAP binding activates transcription in the presence of cAMP. E. coli catabolite activator protein
  10550..10580   +  promoter       lac promoter: promoter for the E. coli lac operon
  10584..10606   +  protein_bind   lac operator (fragment): The lac repressor binds to the lac operator to inhibit transcription in E. coli. This inhibition can be relieved by adding lactose or isopropyl-β-D-thiogalactopyranoside (IPTG). lac repressor encoded by lacI
  10649..10667   +  promoter       T3 promoter: promoter for bacteriophage T3 RNA polymerase
>Addgene plasmid #143322 | TFORF1825 | addgene full sequence | sequence record 400305 | Addgene NGS Result
TTAATGTAGTCTTATGCAATACTCTTGTAGTCTTGCAACATGGTAACGATGAGTTAGCAACATGCCTTAC
AAGGAGAGAAAAAGCACCGTGCATGCCGATTGGTGGAAGTAAGGTGGTACGATCGTGCCTTATTAGGAAG
GCAACAGACGGGTCTGACATGGATTGGACGAACCACTGAATTGCCGCATTGCAGAGATATTGTATTTAAG
TGCCTAGCTCGATACATAAACGGGTCTCTCTGGTTAGACCAGATCTGAGCCTGGGAGCTCTCTGGCTAAC
TAGGGAACCCACTGCTTAAGCCTCAATAAAGCTTGCCTTGAGTGCTTCAAGTAGTGTGTGCCCGTCTGTT
GTGTGACTCTGGTAACTAGAGATCCCTCAGACCCTTTTAGTCAGTGTGGAAAATCTCTAGCAGTGGCGCC
CGAACAGGGACTTGAAAGCGAAAGGGAAACCAGAGGAGCTCTCTCGACGCAGGACTCGGCTTGCTGAAGC
GCGCACGGCAAGAGGCGAGGGGCGGCGACTGGTGAGTACGCCAAAAATTTTGACTAGCGGAGGCTAGAAG
GAGAGAGATGGGTGCGAGAGCGTCAGTATTAAGCGGGGGAGAATTAGATCGCGATGGGAAAAAATTCGGT
TAAGGCCAGGGGGAAAGAAAAAATATAAATTAAAACATATAGTATGGGCAAGCAGGGAGCTAGAACGATT
CGCAGTTAATCCTGGCCTGTTAGAAACATCAGAAGGCTGTAGACAAATACTGGGACAGCTACAACCATCC
CTTCAGACAGGATCAGAAGAACTTAGATCATTATATAATACAGTAGCAACCCTCTATTGTGTGCATCAAA
GGATAGAGATAAAAGACACCAAGGAAGCTTTAGACAAGATAGAGGAAGAGCAAAACAAAAGTAAGACCAC
CGCACAGCAAGCGGCCGCTGATCTTCAGACCTGGAGGAGGAGATATGAGGGACAATTGGAGAAGTGAATT
ATATAAATATAAAGTAGTAAAAATTGAACCATTAGGAGTAGCACCCACCAAGGCAAAGAGAAGAGTGGTG
CAGAGAGAAAAAAGAGCAGTGGGAATAGGAGCTTTGTTCCTTGGGTTCTTGGGAGCAGCAGGAAGCACTA
TGGGCGCAGCGTCAATGACGCTGACGGTACAGGCCAGACAATTATTGTCTGGTATAGTGCAGCAGCAGAA
CAATTTGCTGAGGGCTATTGAGGCGCAACAGCATCTGTTGCAACTCACAGTCTGGGGCATCAAGCAGCTC
CAGGCAAGAATCCTGGCTGTGGAAAGATACCTAAAGGATCAACAGCTCCTGGGGATTTGGGGTTGCTCTG
GAAAACTCATTTGCACCACTGCTGTGCCTTGGAATGCTAGTTGGAGTAATAAATCTCTGGAACAGATTTG
GAATCACACGACCTGGATGGAGTGGGACAGAGAAATTAACAATTACACAAGCTTAATACACTCCTTAATT
GAAGAATCGCAAAACCAGCAAGAAAAGAATGAACAAGAATTATTGGAATTAGATAAATGGGCAAGTTTGT
GGAATTGGTTTAACATAACAAATTGGCTGTGGTATATAAAATTATTCATAATGATAGTAGGAGGCTTGGT
AGGTTTAAGAATAGTTTTTGCTGTACTTTCTATAGTGAATAGAGTTAGGCAGGGATATTCACCATTATCG
TTTCAGACCCACCTCCCAACCCCGAGGGGACCCATGCATTGCATCTCAATTAGTCAGCAACCAGGTGTGG
AAAGTCCCCAGGCTCCCCAGCAGGCAGAAGTATGCAAAGCATGCGTCTCAATTAGTCAGCAACCATAGTC
CCGCCCCTAACTCCGCCCATCCCGCCCCTAACTCCGCCCAGTTCCGCCCATTCTCCGCCCCATGGCTGAC
TAATTTTTTTTATTTATGCAGAGGCCGAGGCCGCCTCGGCCTCTGAGCTATTCCAGAAGTAGTGAGGAGG
CTTTTTTGGAGGCCTAGGCTTTTGCAAAAAGCTTTCTAGAGGTACCACCGGAGCTTACCATGACCGAGTA
CAAGCCCACGGTGCGCCTCGCCACCCGCGACGACGTCCCCAGGGCCGTACGCACCCTCGCCGCCGCGTTC
GCCGACTACCCCGCCACGCGCCACACCGTCGATCCGGACCGCCACATCGAGCGGGTCACCGAGCTGCAAG
AACTCTTCCTCACGCGCGTCGGGCTCGACATCGGCAAGGTGTGGGTCGCGGACGACGGCGCCGCCGTGGC
GGTCTGGACCACGCCGGAGAGCGTCGAAGCGGGGGCGGTGTTCGCCGAGATCGGCCCGCGCATGGCCGAG
TTGAGCGGTTCCCGGCTGGCCGCGCAGCAACAGATGGAAGGCCTCCTGGCGCCGCACCGGCCCAAGGAGC
CCGCGTGGTTCCTGGCCACCGTCGGCGTCTCGCCCGACCACCAGGGCAAGGGTCTGGGCAGCGCCGTCGT
GCTCCCCGGAGTGGAGGCGGCCGAGCGCGCCGGGGTGCCCGCCTTCCTGGAGACCTCCGCGCCCCGCAAC
CTCCCCTTCTACGAGCGGCTCGGCTTCACCGTCACCGCCGACGTCGAGGTGCCCGAAGGACCGCGCACCT
GGTGCATGACCCGCAAGCCCGGTGCCAGTTAACGAATTCTAGATCTTGAGACAAATGGCAGTATTCATCC
ACAATTTTAAAAGAAAAGGGGGGATTGGGGGGTACAGTGCAGGGGAAAGAATAGTAGACATAATAGCAAC
AGACATACAAACTAAAGAATTACAAAAACAAATTACAAAAATTCAAAATTTTCGGGTTTATTACAGGGAC
AGCAGAGATCCACTTTGGCGCCGGCTCGAGGCCTGCAGGTGCAAAGATGGATAAAGTTTTAAACAGAGAG
GAATCTTTGCAGCTAATGGACCTTCTAGGTCTTGAAAGGAGTGGGAATTGGCTCCGGTGCCCGTCAGTGG
GCAGAGCGCACATCGCCCACAGTCCCCGAGAAGTTGGGGGGAGGGGTCGGCAATTGAACCGGTGCCTAGA
GAAGGTGGCGCGGGGTAAACTGGGAAAGTGATGTCGTGTACTGGCTCCGCCTTTTTCCCGAGGGTGGGGG
AGAACCGTATATAAGTGCAGTAGTCGCCGTGAACGTTCTTTTTCGCAACGGGTTTGCCGCCAGAACACAG
GTAAGTGCCGTGTGTGGTTCCCGCGGGCCTGGCCTCTTTACGGGTTATGGCCCTTGCGTGCCTTGAATTA
CTTCCACCTGGCTGCAGTACGTGATTCTTGATCCCGAGCTTCGGGTTGGAAGTGGGTGGGAGAGTTCGAG
GCCTTGCGCTTAAGGAGCCCCTTCGCCTCGTGCTTGAGTTGAGGCCTGGCCTGGGCGCTGGGGCCGCCGC
GTGCGAATCTGGTGGCACCTTCGCGCCTGTCTCGCTGCTTTCGATAAGTCTCTAGCCATTTAAAATTTTT
GATGACCTGCTGCGACGCTTTTTTTCTGGCAAGATAGTCTTGTAAATGCGGGCCAAGATCTGCACACTGG
TATTTCGGTTTTTGGGGCCGCGGGCGGCGACGGGGCCCGTGCGTCCCAGCGCACATGTTCGGCGAGGCGG
GGCCTGCGAGCGCGGCCACCGAGAATCGGACGGGGGTAGTCTCAAGCTGGCCGGCCTGCTCTGGTGCCTG
GCCTCGCGCCGCCGTGTATCGCCCCGCCCTGGGCGGCAAGGCTGGCCCGGTCGGCACCAGTTGCGTGAGC
GGAAAGATGGCCGCTTCCCGGCCCTGCTGCAGGGAGCTCAAAATGGAGGACGCGGCGCTCGGGAGAGCGG
GCGGGTGAGTCACCCACACAAAGGAAAAGGGCCTTTCCGTCCTCAGCCGTCGCTTCATGTGACTCCACGG
AGTACCGGGCGCCGTCCAGGCACCTCGATTAGTTCTCGAGCTTTTGGAGTACGTCGTCTTTAGGTTGGGG
GGAGGGGTTTTATGCGATGGAGTTTCCCCACACTGAGTGGGTGGAGACTGAAGTTAGGCCAGCTTGGCAC
TTGATGTAATTCTCCTTGGAATTTGCCCTTTTTGAGTTTGGATCTTGGTTCATTCTCAAGCCTCAGACAG
TGGTTCAAAGTTTTTTTCTTCCATTTCAGGTGTCGTGAGGCTAGCACCGCCACCATGGCGGCGACTACTG
CCAACCCCGAAATGACATCAGATGTACCATCACTGGGTCCAGCCATTGCCTCTGGAAACTCTGGACCTGG
AATTCAAGGTGGAGGAGCCATTGTCCAGAGGGCTATTAAGCGGCGACCAGGGCTGGATTTTGATGATGAT
GGAGAAGGGAACAGTAAATTTTTGAGGTGTGATGATGATCAGATGTCTAACGATAAGGAGCGGTTTGCCA
GGGAAAATCACAGTGAAATTGAACGGCGGCGACGGAACAAGATGACAGCCTACATCACAGAACTGTCAGA
TATGGTACCCACCTGTAGTGCCCTGGCTCGAAAACCAGACAAGCTAACCATCTTACGCATGGCAGTTTCT
CACATGAAGTCCTTGCGGGGAACTGGCAACACATCCACTGATGGCTCCTATAAGCCGTCTTTCCTCACTG
ATCAGGAACTGAAACATTTGATCTTGGAGGCAGCAGATGGCTTTCTGTTTATTGTCTCATGTGAGACAGG
CAGGGTGGTGTATGTGTCTGACTCCGTGACTCCTGTTTTGAACCAGCCACAGTCTGAATGGTTTGGCAGC
ACACTCTATGATCAGGTGCACCCAGATGATGTGGATAAACTTCGTGAGCAGCTTTCCACTTCAGAAAATG
CCCTGACAGGGCGTATCCTGGATCTAAAGACTGGAACAGTGAAAAAGGAAGGTCAGCAGTCTTCCATGAG
AATGTGTATGGGCTCAAGGAGATCGTTTATTTGCCGAATGAGGTGTGGCAGTAGCTCTGTGGACCCAGTT
TCTGTGAATAGGCTGAGCTTTGTGAGGAACAGATGCAGGAATGGACTTGGCTCTGTAAAGGATGGGGAAC
CTCACTTCGTGGTGGTCCACTGCACAGGCTACATCAAGGCCTGGCCCCCAGCAGGTGTTTCCCTCCCAGA
TGATGACCCAGAGGCTGGCCAGGGAAGCAAGTTTTGCCTAGTGGCCATTGGCAGATTGCAGGTAACTAGT
TCTCCCAACTGTACAGACATGAGTAATGTTTGTCAACCAACAGAGTTCATCTCCCGACACAACATTGAGG
GTATCTTCACTTTTGTGGATCACCGCTGTGTGGCTACTGTTGGCTACCAGCCACAGGAACTCTTAGGAAA
GAATATTGTAGAATTCTGTCATCCTGAAGACCAGCAGCTTCTAAGAGACAGCTTCCAACAGGTAGTGAAA
TTAAAAGGCCAAGTGCTGTCTGTCATGTTCCGGTTCCGGTCTAAGAACCAAGAATGGCTCTGGATGAGAA
CCAGCTCCTTTACTTTCCAGAACCCTTACTCAGATGAAATTGAGTACATCATCTGTACCAACACCAATGT
GAAGAACTCTAGCCAAGAACCACGGCCTACACTCTCCAACACAATCCAGAGGCCACAACTAGGTCCCACA
GCTAATTTACCCCTGGAGATGGGCTCAGGACAGCTGGCACCCAGGCAGCAGCAACAGCAAACAGAATTGG
ACATGGTACCAGGAAGAGATGGACTGGCCAGCTACAATCATTCCCAGGTGGTTCAGCCTGTGACAACCAC
AGGACCAGAACACAGCAAGCCCCTTGAGAAGTCAGATGGTTTATTTGCCCAGGATAGAGATCCAAGATTT
TCAGAAATCTATCACAACATCAATGCGGATCAGAGTAAAGGCATCTCCTCCAGCACTGTCCCTGCCACCC
AACAGCTATTCTCCCAGGGCAACACATTCCCTCCTACCCCCCGGCCGGCAGAGAATTTCAGGAATAGTGG
CCTAGCCCCTCCTGTAACCATTGTCCAGCCATCAGCTTCTGCAGGACAGATGTTGGCCCAGATTTCCCGC
CACTCCAACCCCACCCAAGGAGCAACCCCAACTTGGACCCCTACTACCCGCTCAGGCTTTTCTGCCCAGC
AGGTGGCTACCCAGGCTACTGCTAAGACTCGTACTTCCCAGTTTGGTGTGGGCAGCTTTCAGACTCCATC
CTCCTTCAGCTCCATGTCCCTCCCTGGTGCCCCAACTGCATCGCCTGGTGCTGCTGCCTACCCTAGTCTC
ACCAATCGTGGATCTAACTTTGCTCCTGAGACTGGACAGACTGCAGGACAATTCCAGACACGGACAGCAG
AGGGTGTGGGTGTCTGGCCACAGTGGCAGGGCCAGCAGCCTCATCATCGTTCAAGTTCTAGTGAGCAACA
TGTTCAACAACCGCCAGCACAGCAACCTGGCCAGCCTGAGGTCTTCCAGGAGATGCTGTCCATGCTGGGA
GATCAGAGCAACAGCTACAACAATGAAGAATTCCCTGATCTAACTATGTTTCCCCCCTTTTCAGAATAGT
AATGAACTAGTCCGTAACTTGAAAGTATTTCGATTTCTTGGCTTTATATATCTTGTGGAAAGGACGAAAG
TCACCCGTTCGCGTATCGTTGACGCGTTAAGTCGACAATCAACCTCTGGATTACAAAATTTGTGAAAGAT
TGACTGGTATTCTTAACTATGTTGCTCCTTTTACGCTATGTGGATACGCTGCTTTAATGCCTTTGTATCA
TGCTATTGCTTCCCGTATGGCTTTCATTTTCTCCTCCTTGTATAAATCCTGGTTGCTGTCTCTTTATGAG
GAGTTGTGGCCCGTTGTCAGGCAACGTGGCGTGGTGTGCACTGTGTTTGCTGACGCAACCCCCACTGGTT
GGGGCATTGCCACCACCTGTCAGCTCCTTTCCGGGACTTTCGCTTTCCCCCTCCCTATTGCCACGGCGGA
ACTCATCGCCGCCTGCCTTGCCCGCTGCTGGACAGGGGCTCGGCTGTTGGGCACTGACAATTCCGTGGTG
TTGTCGGGGAAATCATCGTCCTTTCCTTGGCTGCTCGCCTGTGTTGCCACCTGGATTCTGCGCGGGACGT
CCTTCTGCTACGTCCCTTCGGCCCTCAATCCAGCGGACCTTCCTTCCCGCGGCCTGCTGCCGGCTCTGCG
GCCTCTTCCGCGTCTTCGCCTTCGCCCTCAGACGAGTCGGATCTCCCTTTGGGCCGCCTCCCCGCGTCGA
CTTTAAGACCAATGACTTACAAGGCAGCTGTAGATCTTAGCCACTTTTTAAAAGAAAAGGGGGGACTGGA
AGGGCTAATTCACTCCCAACGAAGACAAGATCTGCTTTTTGCTTGTACTGGGTCTCTCTGGTTAGACCAG
ATCTGAGCCTGGGAGCTCTCTGGCTAACTAGGGAACCCACTGCTTAAGCCTCAATAAAGCTTGCCTTGAG
TGCTTCAAGTAGTGTGTGCCCGTCTGTTGTGTGACTCTGGTAACTAGAGATCCCTCAGACCCTTTTAGTC
AGTGTGGAAAATCTCTAGCAGTACGTATAGTAGTTCATGTCATCTTATTATTCAGTATTTATAACTTGCA
AAGAAATGAATATCAGAGAGTGAGAGGAACTTGTTTATTGCAGCTTATAATGGTTACAAATAAAGCAATA
GCATCACAAATTTCACAAATAAAGCATTTTTTTCACTGCATTCTAGTTGTGGTTTGTCCAAACTCATCAA
TGTATCTTATCATGTCTGGCTCTAGCTATCCCGCCCCTAACTCCGCCCATCCCGCCCCTAACTCCGCCCA
GTTCCGCCCATTCTCCGCCCCATGGCTGACTAATTTTTTTTATTTATGCAGAGGCCGAGGCCGCCTCGGC
CTCTGAGCTATTCCAGAAGTAGTGAGGAGGCTTTTTTGGAGGCCTAGGGACGTACCCAATTCGCCCTATA
GTGAGTCGTATTACGCGCGCTCACTGGCCGTCGTTTTACAACGTCGTGACTGGGAAAACCCTGGCGTTAC
CCAACTTAATCGCCTTGCAGCACATCCCCCTTTCGCCAGCTGGCGTAATAGCGAAGAGGCCCGCACCGAT
CGCCCTTCCCAACAGTTGCGCAGCCTGAATGGCGAATGGG
[124 nt withheld, positions 8021-8144]
C
[91 nt withheld, positions 8146-8236]
A
[49 nt withheld, positions 8238-8286]
CCTTTGACGTTGGAGTCCACGTTCTTT
[37 nt withheld, positions 8314-8350]
ACCCTATCTCGGTCTATTCTTTTGATTTATAAGGGATTTTGCCGATTTCGGCCTATTGGTTAAAAAATGA
GCTGATTTAACAAAAATTTAACGCGAATTTTAACAAAATATTAACGCTTACAATTTAGGTGGCACTTTTC
GGGGAAATGTGCGCGGAACCCCTATTTGTTTATTTTTCTAAATACATTCAAATATGTATCCGCTCATGAG
ACAATAACCCTGATAAATGCTTCAATAATATTGAAAAAGGAAGAGTATGAGTATTCAACATTTCCGTGTC
GCCCTTATTCCCTTTTTTGCGGCATTTTGCCTTCCTGTTTTTGCTCACCCAGAAACGCTGGTGAAAGTAA
AAGATGCTGAAGATCAGTTGGGTGCACGAGTGGGTTACATCGAACTGGATCTCAACAGCGGTAAGATCCT
TGAGAGTTTTCGCCCCGAAGAACGTTTTCCAATGATGAGCACTTTTAAAGTTCTGCTATGTGGCGCGGTA
TTATCCCGTATTGACGCCGGGCAAGAGCAACTCGGTCGCCGCATACACTATTCTCAGAATGACTTGGTTG
AGTACTCACCAGTCACAGAAAAGCATCTTACGGATGGCATGACAGTAAGAGAATTATGCAGTGCTGCCAT
AACCATGAGTGATAACACTGCGGCCAACTTACTTCTGACAACGATCGGAGGACCGAAGGAGCTAACCGCT
TTTTTGCACAACATGGGGGATCATGTAACTCGCCTTGATCGTTGGGAACCGGAGCTGAATGAAGCCATAC
CAAACGACGAGCGTGACACCACGATGCCTGTAGCAATGGCAACAACGTTGCGCAAACTATTAACTGGCGA
ACTACTTACTCTAGCTTCCCGGCAACAATTAATAGACTGGATGGAGGCGGATAAAGTTGCAGGACCACTT
CTGCGCTCGGCCCTTCCGGCTGGCTGGTTTATTGCTGATAAATCTGGAGCCGGTGAGCGTGGGTCTCGCG
GTATCATTGCAGCACTGGGGCCAGATGGTAAGCCCTCCCGTATCGTAGTTATCTACACGACGGGGAGTCA
GGCAACTATGGATGAACGAAATAGACAGATCGCTGAGATAGGTGCCTCACTGATTAAGCATTGGTAACTG
TCAGACCAAGTTTACTCATATATACTTTAGATTGATTTAAAACTTCATTTTTAATTTAAAAGGATCTAGG
TGAAGATCCTTTTTGATAATCTCATGACCAAAATCCCTTAACGTGAGTTTTCGTTCCACTGAGCGTCAGA
CCCCGTAGAAAAGATCAAAGGATCTTCTTGAGATCCTTTTTTTCTGCGCGTAATCTGCTGCTTGCAAACA
AAAAAACCACCGCTACCAGCGGTGGTTTGTTTGCCGGATCAAGAGCTACCAACTCTTTTTCCGAAGGTAA
CTGGCTTCAGCAGAGCGCAGATACCAAATACTGTTCTTCTAGTGTAGCCGTAGTTAGGCCACCACTTCAA
GAACTCTGTAGCACCGCCTACATACCTCGCTCTGCTAATCCTGTTACCAGTGGCTGCTGCCAGTGGCGAT
AAGTCGTGTCTTACCGGGTTGGACTCAAGACGATAGTTACCGGATAAGGCGCAGCGGTCGGGCTGAACGG
GGGGTTCGTGCACACAGCCCAGCTTGGAGCGAACGACCTACACCGAACTGAGATACCTACAGCGTGAGCT
ATGAGAAAGCGCCACGCTTCCCGAAGGGAGAAAGGCGGACAGGTATCCGGTAAGCGGCAGGGTCGGAACA
GGAGAGCGCACGAGGGAGCTTCCAGGGGGAAACGCCTGGTATCTTTATAGTCCTGTCGGGTTTCGCCACC
TCTGACTTGAGCGTCGATTTTTGTGATGCTCGTCAGGGGGGCGGAGCCTATGGAAAAACGCCAGCAACGC
GGCCTTTTTACGGTTCCTGGCCTTTTGCTGGCCTTTTGCTCACATGTTCTTTCCTGCGTTATCCCCTGAT
TCTGTGGATAACCGTATTACCGCCTTTGAGTGAGCTGATACCGCTCGCCGCAGCCGAACGACCGAGCGCA
GCGAGTCAGTGAGCGAGGAAGCGGAAGAGCGCCCAATACGCAAACCGCCTCTCCCCGCGCGTTGGCCGAT
TCATTAATGCAGCTGGCACGACAGGTTTCCCGACTGGAAAGCGGGCAGTGAGCGCAACGCAATTAATGTG
AGTTAGCTCACTCATTAGGCACCCCAGGCTTTACACTTTATGCTTCCGGCTCGTATGTTGTGTGGAATTG
TGAGCGGATAACAATTTCACACAGGAAACAGCTATGACCATGATTACGCCAAGCGCGCAATTAACCCTCA
CTAAAGGGAACAAAAGCTGGAGCTGCAAGC
