>Addgene plasmid #143322 | TFORF1825 | depositor partial sequence | sequence record 282104 | Insert
ACCGCCACCATGGCGGCGACTACTGCCAACCCCGAAATGACATCAGATGTACCATCACTGGGTCCAGCCA
TTGCCTCTGGAAACTCTGGACCTGGAATTCAAGGTGGAGGAGCCATTGTCCAGAGGGCTATTAAGCGGCG
ACCAGGGCTGGATTTTGATGATGATGGAGAAGGGAACAGTAAATTTTTGAGGTGTGATGATGATCAGATG
TCTAACGATAAGGAGCGGTTTGCCAGGGAAAATCACAGTGAAATTGAACGGCGGCGACGGAACAAGATGA
CAGCCTACATCACAGAACTGTCAGATATGGTACCCACCTGTAGTGCCCTGGCTCGAAAACCAGACAAGCT
AACCATCTTACGCATGGCAGTTTCTCACATGAAGTCCTTGCGGGGAACTGGCAACACATCCACTGATGGC
TCCTATAAGCCGTCTTTCCTCACTGATCAGGAACTGAAACATTTGATCTTGGAGGCAGCAGATGGCTTTC
TGTTTATTGTCTCATGTGAGACAGGCAGGGTGGTGTATGTGTCTGACTCCGTGACTCCTGTTTTGAACCA
GCCACAGTCTGAATGGTTTGGCAGCACACTCTATGATCAGGTGCACCCAGATGATGTGGATAAACTTCGT
GAGCAGCTTTCCACTTCAGAAAATGCCCTGACAGGGCGTATCCTGGATCTAAAGACTGGAACAGTGAAAA
AGGAAGGTCAGCAGTCTTCCATGAGAATGTGTATGGGCTCAAGGAGATCGTTTATTTGCCGAATGAGGTG
TGGCAGTAGCTCTGTGGACCCAGTTTCTGTGAATAGGCTGAGCTTTGTGAGGAACAGATGCAGGAATGGA
CTTGGCTCTGTAAAGGATGGGGAACCTCACTTCGTGGTGGTCCACTGCACAGGCTACATCAAGGCCTGGC
CCCCAGCAGGTGTTTCCCTCCCAGATGATGACCCAGAGGCTGGCCAGGGAAGCAAGTTTTGCCTAGTGGC
CATTGGCAGATTGCAGGTAACTAGTTCTCCCAACTGTACAGACATGAGTAATGTTTGTCAACCAACAGAG
TTCATCTCCCGACACAACATTGAGGGTATCTTCACTTTTGTGGATCACCGCTGTGTGGCTACTGTTGGCT
ACCAGCCACAGGAACTCTTAGGAAAGAATATTGTAGAATTCTGTCATCCTGAAGACCAGCAGCTTCTAAG
AGACAGCTTCCAACAGGTAGTGAAATTAAAAGGCCAAGTGCTGTCTGTCATGTTCCGGTTCCGGTCTAAG
AACCAAGAATGGCTCTGGATGAGAACCAGCTCCTTTACTTTCCAGAACCCTTACTCAGATGAAATTGAGT
ACATCATCTGTACCAACACCAATGTGAAGAACTCTAGCCAAGAACCACGGCCTACACTCTCCAACACAAT
CCAGAGGCCACAACTAGGTCCCACAGCTAATTTACCCCTGGAGATGGGCTCAGGACAGCTGGCACCCAGG
CAGCAGCAACAGCAAACAGAATTGGACATGGTACCAGGAAGAGATGGACTGGCCAGCTACAATCATTCCC
AGGTGGTTCAGCCTGTGACAACCACAGGACCAGAACACAGCAAGCCCCTTGAGAAGTCAGATGGTTTATT
TGCCCAGGATAGAGATCCAAGATTTTCAGAAATCTATCACAACATCAATGCGGATCAGAGTAAAGGCATC
TCCTCCAGCACTGTCCCTGCCACCCAACAGCTATTCTCCCAGGGCAACACATTCCCTCCTACCCCCCGGC
CGGCAGAGAATTTCAGGAATAGTGGCCTAGCCCCTCCTGTAACCATTGTCCAGCCATCAGCTTCTGCAGG
ACAGATGTTGGCCCAGATTTCCCGCCACTCCAACCCCACCCAAGGAGCAACCCCAACTTGGACCCCTACT
ACCCGCTCAGGCTTTTCTGCCCAGCAGGTGGCTACCCAGGCTACTGCTAAGACTCGTACTTCCCAGTTTG
GTGTGGGCAGCTTTCAGACTCCATCCTCCTTCAGCTCCATGTCCCTCCCTGGTGCCCCAACTGCATCGCC
TGGTGCTGCTGCCTACCCTAGTCTCACCAATCGTGGATCTAACTTTGCTCCTGAGACTGGACAGACTGCA
GGACAATTCCAGACACGGACAGCAGAGGGTGTGGGTGTCTGGCCACAGTGGCAGGGCCAGCAGCCTCATC
ATCGTTCAAGTTCTAGTGAGCAACATGTTCAACAACCGCCAGCACAGCAACCTGGCCAGCCTGAGGTCTT
CCAGGAGATGCTGTCCATGCTGGGAGATCAGAGCAACAGCTACAACAATGAAGAATTCCCTGATCTAACT
ATGTTTCCCCCCTTTTCAGAATAGTAATGAACTAGTCCGTAACTTGAAAGTATTTCGATTTCTTGGCTTT
ATATATCTTGTGGAAAGGACGAAAGTCACCCGTTCGCGTATCGTTG
