>Addgene plasmid #143322 | TFORF1825 | depositor partial sequence | sequence record 282105 | Barcode
AAGTCACCCGTTCGCGTATCGTTG
